>Addgene plasmid #145583 | pGBW-m4046777 | depositor full sequence | sequence record 287760 | Full Sequence
GATCTCGATCCCGCGAAATTAATACGACTCACTATAGGGGAATTGTGAGCGGATAACAATTCCCCTCTAG
AAATAATTTTGTTTAACTTTAAGAAGGAGACTCTTCTATGGGCTATATAAACGTTTTCGCTTTTCCGTTT
ACGATATATAGTCTACTCTTGTGCAGAATGAATTCTCGTAACTACATAGCACAAGTAGATGTAGTTAACT
TTAATCTCACAGAGAACCTGTACTTTCAAAGCGACTACAAGGATGATGATGACAAATAACCGGCTTATCG
GTCAGTTTCACCTGATTTACGTAAAAACCCGCTTCGGCGGGTTTTTGCTTTTGGAGGGGCAGAAAGATGA
ATGACTGTCCACGACGCTATACCCAAAAGAAATTGAGATCCTTTTTTTCTGCGCGTAATCTGCTGCTTGC
AAACAAAAAAACCACCGCTACCAGCGGTGGTTTGTTTGCCGGATCAAGAGCTACCAACTCTTTTTCCGAA
GGTAACTGGCTTCAGCAGAGCGCAGATACCAAATACTGTTCTTCTAGTGTAGCCGTAGTTAGGCCACCAC
TTCAAGAACTCTGTAGCACCGCCTACATACCTCGCTCTGCTAATCCTGTTACCAGTGGCTGCTGCCAGTG
GCGATAAGTCGTGTCTTACCGGGTTGGACTCAAGACGATAGTTACCGGATAAGGCGCAGCGGTCGGGCTG
AACGGGGGGTTCGTGCACACAGCCCAGCTTGGAGCGAACGACCTACACCGAACTGAGATACCTACAGCGT
GAGCTATGAGAAAGCGCCACGCTTCCCGAAGGGAGAAAGGCGGACAGGTATCCGGTAAGCGGCAGGGTCG
GAACAGGAGAGCGCACGAGGGAGCTTCCAGGGGGAAACGCCTGGTATCTTTATAGTCCTGTCGGGTTTCG
CCACCTCTGACTTGAGCGTCGATTTTTGTGATGCTCGTCAGGGGGGCGGAGCCTATGGAAATTGATCGGG
CACGTAAGAGGTTCCAACTTTCACCATAATGAAATAAGATCACTACCGGGCGTATTTTTTGAGTTATCGA
GATTTTCAGGAGCTAAGGAAGCTAAAATGGAGAAAAAAATCACTGGATATACCACCGTTGATATATCCCA
ATGGCATCGTAAAGAACATTTTGAGGCATTTCAGTCAGTTGCTCAATGTACCTATAACCAGACCGTTCAG
CTGGATATTACGGCCTTTTTAAAGACCGTAAAGAAAAATAAGCACAAGTTTTATCCGGCCTTTATTCACA
TTCTTGCCCGCCTGATGAATGCTCATCCGGAATTTCGTATGGCAATGAAAGACGGTGAGCTGGTGATATG
GGATAGTGTTCACCCTTGTTACACCGTTTTCCATGAGCAAACTGAAACGTTTTCATCGCTCTGGAGTGAA
TACCACGACGATTTCCGGCAGTTTCTACACATATATTCGCAAGATGTGGCGTGTTACGGTGAAAACCTGG
CCTATTTCCCTAAAGGGTTTATTGAGAATATGTTTTTCGTTTCAGCCAATCCCTGGGTGAGTTTCACCAG
TTTTGATTTAAACGTGGCCAATATGGACAACTTCTTCGCCCCCGTTTTCACCATGGGCAAATATTATACG
CAAGGCGACAAGGTGCTGATGCCGCTGGCGATTCAGGTTCATCATGCCGTTTGTGATGGCTTCCATGTCG
GCAGAATGCTTAATGAATTACAACAGTACTGCGATGAGTGGCAGGGCGGGGCGTAATTTGATATCGAGCT
CGCTTGGACTCCTGTTGATAGATCCAGTAATGACCTCAGAACTCCATCTGGATTTGTTCAGAACGCTCGG
TTGCCGCCGGGCGTTTTTTATTGGT
Features (pLannotate 1.2.2; 9 found; start..end, strand, type, name):
     20..38      +  promoter       T7 promoter: promoter for bacteriophage T7 RNA polymerase
     39..63      +  protein_bind   lac operator: The lac repressor binds to the lac operator to inhibit transcription in E. coli. This inhibition can be relieved by adding lactose or isopropyl-β-D-thiogalactopyranoside (IPTG). lac repressor encoded by lacI
     78..100     +  RBS            RBS: efficient ribosome binding site from bacteriophage T7 gene 10 (Olins and Rangwala, 1989)
    152..211     +  ncRNA          Corona pk3: Accession: RF00165 - Coronavirus 3' UTR pseudoknot
    242..265     +  CDS            3xFLAG (fragment): three tandem FLAG® epitope tags, followed by an enterokinase cleavage site
    383..971     +  rep_origin     ori: high-copy-number ColE1/pMB1/pBR322/pUC origin of replication
    979..1076    +  promoter       cat promoter: promoter of the E. coli cat gene encoding chloramphenicol acetyltransferase
   1077..1733    +  CDS            cat: CAT_ECOLX - Experimental evidence at protein level: Swiss-Prot protein existence level 1. This enzyme is an effector of chloramphenicol resistance in bacteria. From Escherichia coli. This protein is used as a marker in many commonly used cloning vectors, such as pACYC184.
   1807..1841    +  terminator     lambda t0 terminator: minimal transcription terminator from phage lambda (Scholtissek and Grosse, 1987)
