[The description below was written by a language model from this plasmid's Addgene catalogue record and pLannotate feature annotations shown in this document.]
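Description:
pGBW-m4046777 is a very compact bacterial expression plasmid (about 1.8 kb in the deposited full sequence) built to produce the SARS-CoV-2 ORF10 protein in E. coli. The minimal backbone carries little beyond what is needed for maintenance: a high-copy ColE1/pUC-type origin of replication and a chloramphenicol acetyltransferase (cat) gene driven by its own promoter, which provides chloramphenicol selection. A lambda t0 terminator lies downstream of the cat cassette.

The expression unit follows a standard T7/lac design. A T7 promoter is immediately followed by a lac operator, so transcription requires a host that supplies T7 RNA polymerase and is held in check by lac repressor until relieved by IPTG or lactose. No lacI gene is annotated on the plasmid, so the repressor would have to come from the host. A strong ribosome binding site from phage T7 gene 10 and an ATG start codon precede the wild-type ORF10 coding sequence, a short insert of about 110 bp. According to the record, the protein is fused at its C terminus to a TEV protease cleavage site and a FLAG epitope supplied by the backbone, which allows detection or affinity capture and subsequent removal of the tag. The feature table supports this with a short FLAG-type match just downstream of the insert. The automated annotation does not label ORF10 itself. Instead it flags a coronavirus 3' UTR pseudoknot motif within the insert region, which probably reflects ORF10's position near the 3' end of the viral genome. No terminator is annotated directly after the tagged ORF. The construct is suited to inducible bacterial production of tagged ORF10 for biochemical or interaction studies.
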