Addgene plasmid #145583: pGBW-m4046777
Purpose: Bacterial Expression plasmid for SARS-CoV-2 ORF10 protein
Depositing lab: Ginkgo Bioworks & Benjie Chen. Depositing organization: Ginkgo Bioworks.
Backbone
  Vector backbone: ori-013 - marker | cmR
  Backbone size w/o insert (bp): 1462
  Vector type: Bacterial Expression
Growth in bacteria
  Bacterial resistance: Chloramphenicol, 25 μg/mL
  Growth temperature: 30°C
  Growth strain: DH5alpha
  Copy number: High Copy
Gene/Insert
  Gene/Insert name: SARS-CoV-2 ORF10 protein
  Species: Escherichia coli str. K-12 substr. MG1655; Severe acute respiratory syndrome coronavirus 2
  Insert size (bp): 110
  Mutation: wt
  Entrez Gene: ORF10 (a.k.a. GU280_gp11)
  Promoter: Promoter | pT7 ; Operator | lacO ; RBS | T7_rbs ; Start Codon | ATG
  Tag / fusion protein: Cleavable TEV;FLAG_2 (C terminal on backbone)
  Cloning method: Unknown
Resource information
  A portion of this plasmid was derived from a plasmid made by: GinkgoBioworks
Depositor comments: NCBI Reference Sequence: YP_009725255.1
How to cite: pGBW-m4046777 was a gift from Ginkgo Bioworks & Benjie Chen (Addgene plasmid # 145583 ; http://n2t.net/addgene:145583 ; RRID:Addgene_145583)
